>Addgene plasmid #109683 | p3E-rab25b | depositor full sequence | sequence record 206620 | Full Sequence
CTTTCCTGCGTTATCCCCTGATTCTGTGGATAACCGTATTACCGCCTTTGAGTGAGCTGATACCGCTCGC
CGCAGCCGAACGACCGAGCGCAGCGAGTCAGTGAGCGAGGAAGCGGAAGAGCGCCCAATACGCAAACCGC
CTCTCCCCGCGCGTTGGCCGATTCATTAATGCAGCTGGCACGACAGGTTTCCCGACTGGAAAGCGGGCAG
TGAGCGCAACGCAATTAATACGCGTACCGCTAGCCAGGAAGAGTTTGTAGAAACGCAAAAAGGCCATCCG
TCAGGATGGCCTTCTGCTTAGTTTGATGCCTGGCAGTTTATGGCGGGCGTCCTGCCCGCCACCCTCCGGG
CCGTTGCTTCACAACGTTCAAATCCGCTCCCGGCGGATTTGTCCTACTCAGGAGAGCGTTCACCGACAAA
CAACAGATAAAACGAAAGGCCCAGTCTTCCGACTGAGCCTTTCGTTTTATTTGATGCCTGGCAGTTCCCT
ACTCTCGCGTTAACGCTAGCATGGATGTTTTCCCAGTCACGACGTTGTAAAACGACGGCCAGTCTTAAGC
TCGGGCCCTGCAGCTCTAGAGCTCGAATTCTACAGGTCACTAATACCATCTAAGTAGTTGGTTCATAGTG
ACTGCATATGTTGTGTTTTACAGTATTATGTAGTCTGTTTTTTATGCAAAATCTAATTTAATATATTGAT
ATTTATATCATTTTACGTTTCTCGTTCAACTTTCTTGTACAAAGTGGTGGGGTCTGATGAGGCCTACAAC
TTCGTTTTCAAAGTGGTTCTTATTGGAGAATCCGGTGTTGGCAAAAGCAACTTGCTGTCACGGTTCACCA
AGAACGAGTTTAGCCACGACAGCCGGACGACCATCGGCGTGGAGTTCAGCACTAGAACTGTGCAGCTGAA
CGGACTCACTATTAAAGCTCAGATCTGGGACACCGCTGGATTGGAGCGGTACCGCGCCATCACCTCTGCA
TATTATCGAGGAGCGGTCGGAGCTCTGCTTGTTTATGATATTTCCAAGCATCTGACGTATGAAAGTGCCG
AGCGCTGGCTGAAGGAGCTCTACGATCACGCAGATCCACACATCGTAGTGATGCTGGTGGGAAATAAATC
AGACCTGGCAGCCGTGCGCTCCGTTCCTACAGAGGACGCCAAAGACTTTGCAGAGAAGAATGGTCTTCTG
TTCATGGAAACCTCAGCTCTGGAGTCAGTAAATGTGGAAGCAGCGTTCAACACTGTGCTTACAGAAATCC
ACAAGAAGGTGAACAGCAAAGAAGTGACCCGCGGCTCCATCAGTGCAGTCACGTTGTCTCAACCTAAAAC
TCCAGCAGAAACCCAGGAGGAGAAGAAAACCTGCTGTAAAAACTTGTGAAAGAGTCACAACTTTATTATA
CAAAGTTGGCATTATAAAAAAGCATTGCTTATCAATTTGTTGCAACGAACAGGTCACTATCAGTCAAAAT
AAAATCATTATTTGGAGCTCCATGGTAGCGTTAACGCGGCCGCGATATCCCCTATAGTGAGTCGTATTAC
ATGGTCATAGCTGTTTCCTGGCAGCTCTGGCCCGTGTCTCAAAATCTCTGATGTTACATTGCACAAGATA
AAAATATATCATCATGAACAATAAAACTGTCTGCTTACATAAACAGTAATACAAGGGGTGTTATGAGCCA
TATTCAACGGGAAACGTCGAGGCCGCGATTAAATTCCAACATGGATGCTGATTTATATGGGTATAAATGG
GCTCGCGATAATGTCGGGCAATCAGGTGCGACAATCTATCGCTTGTATGGGAAGCCCGATGCGCCAGAGT
TGTTTCTGAAACATGGCAAAGGTAGCGTTGCCAATGATGTTACAGATGAGATGGTCAGACTAAACTGGCT
GACGGAATTTATGCCTCTTCCGACCATCAAGCATTTTATCCGTACTCCTGATGATGCATGGTTACTCACC
ACTGCGATCCCCGGAAAAACAGCATTCCAGGTATTAGAAGAATATCCTGATTCAGGTGAAAATATTGTTG
ATGCGCTGGCAGTGTTCCTGCGCCGGTTGCATTCGATTCCTGTTTGTAATTGTCCTTTTAACAGCGATCG
CGTATTTCGTCTCGCTCAGGCGCAATCACGAATGAATAACGGTTTGGTTGATGCGAGTGATTTTGATGAC
GAGCGTAATGGCTGGCCTGTTGAACAAGTCTGGAAAGAAATGCATAAACTTTTGCCATTCTCACCGGATT
CAGTCGTCACTCATGGTGATTTCTCACTTGATAACCTTATTTTTGACGAGGGGAAATTAATAGGTTGTAT
TGATGTTGGACGAGTCGGAATCGCAGACCGATACCAGGATCTTGCCATCCTATGGAACTGCCTCGGTGAG
TTTTCTCCTTCATTACAGAAACGGCTTTTTCAAAAATATGGTATTGATAATCCTGATATGAATAAATTGC
AGTTTCATTTGATGCTCGATGAGTTTTTCTAATCAGAATTGGTTAATTGGTTGTAACACTGGCAGAGCAT
TACGCTGACTTGACGGGACGGCGCAAGCTCATGACCAAAATCCCTTAACGTGAGTTACGCGTCGTTCCAC
TGAGCGTCAGACCCCGTAGAAAAGATCAAAGGATCTTCTTGAGATCCTTTTTTTCTGCGCGTAATCTGCT
GCTTGCAAACAAAAAAACCACCGCTACCAGCGGTGGTTTGTTTGCCGGATCAAGAGCTACCAACTCTTTT
TCCGAAGGTAACTGGCTTCAGCAGAGCGCAGATACCAAATACTGTCCTTCTAGTGTAGCCGTAGTTAGGC
CACCACTTCAAGAACTCTGTAGCACCGCCTACATACCTCGCTCTGCTAATCCTGTTACCAGTGGCTGCTG
CCAGTGGCGATAAGTCGTGTCTTACCGGGTTGGACTCAAGACGATAGTTACCGGATAAGGCGCAGCGGTC
GGGCTGAACGGGGGGTTCGTGCACACAGCCCAGCTTGGAGCGAACGACCTACACCGAACTGAGATACCTA
CAGCGTGAGCATTGAGAAAGCGCCACGCTTCCCGAAGGGAGAAAGGCGGACAGGTATCCGGTAAGCGGCA
GGGTCGGAACAGGAGAGCGCACGAGGGAGCTTCCAGGGGGAAACGCCTGGTATCTTTATAGTCCTGTCGG
GTTTCGCCACCTCTGACTTGAGCGTCGATTTTTGTGATGCTCGTCAGGGGGGCGGAGCCTATGGAAAAAC
GCCAGCAACGCGGCCTTTTTACGGTTCCTGGCCTTTTGCTGGCCTTTTGCTCACATGTT
Features (pLannotate 1.2.2; 11 found; start..end, strand, type, name):
    121..213     +  CDS            lacI (fragment): lac repressor; lacI; The lac repressor binds to the lac operator to inhibit transcription in E. coli. This inhibition can be relieved by adding lactose or isopropyl-β-D-thiogalactopyranoside (IPTG).
    268..295     -  terminator     rrnB T2 terminator: transcription terminator T2 from the E. coli rrnB gene
    427..470     +  terminator     rrnB T1 terminator: Escherichia coli rrnB; transcription terminator T1 from the E. coli rrnB gene
    517..553     -  CDS            lacZα (fragment): LacZα fragment of β-galactosidase; lacZ fragment
    624..748     -  protein_bind   attR2: mutant version of attR; recombination site for the Gateway® LR reaction LR Clonase™
    750..1376    +  CDS            RAB25: RAB25_HUMAN - Also known as CATX8. Experimental evidence at protein level: Swiss-Prot protein existence level 1. Involved in the regulation of cell survival. Promotes invasive migration of cells in which it functions to localize and maintain integrin alpha-V/beta-1 at the tips of extending pseudopodia (PubMed:17925226). Involved in the regulation of epithelial morphogenesis through the control of CLDN4 expression and localization at tight junctions (By similarity). May selectively regulate the apical recycling pathway. Together with MYO5B regulates transcytosis (By similarity). From Homo sapie
   1388..1408    -  protein_bind   attB3: mutant version of attB; core recombination site for the Gateway® BP reaction BP Clonase™
   1399..1484    -  protein_bind   attL1 (fragment): mutant version of attL; recombination site for the Gateway® LR reaction LR Clonase™
   1521..1539    -  promoter       T7 promoter: promoter for bacteriophage T7 RNA polymerase
   1673..2482    +  CDS            KanR: aminoglycoside phosphotransferase; aph(3')-Ia; confers resistance to kanamycin in bacteria or G418 (Geneticin®) in eukaryotes
   2629..3217    +  rep_origin     ori: high-copy-number ColE1/pMB1/pBR322/pUC origin of replication
