>Addgene plasmid #109683 | p3E-rab25b | addgene full sequence | sequence record 223910 | Addgene NGS Result
GTTCAACTTTCTTGTACAAAGTGGTGGGGTCTGATGAGGCCTACAACTTCGTTTTCAAAGTGGTTCTTAT
TGGAGAATCCGGTGTTGGCAAAAGCAACTTGCTGTCACGGTTCACCAAGAACGAGTTTAGCCACGACAGC
CGGACGACCATCGGCGTGGAGTTCAGCACTAGAACTGTGCAGCTGAACGGACTCACTATTAAAGCTCAGA
TCTGGGACACCGCTGGATTGGAGCGGTACCGCGCCATCACCTCTGCATATTATCGAGGAGCGGTCGGAGC
TCTGCTTGTTTATGATATTTCCAAGCATCTGACGTATGAAAGTGCCGAGCGCTGGCTGAAGGAGCTCTAC
GATCACGCAGATCCACACATCGTAGTGATGCTGGTGGGAAATAAATCAGACCTGGCAGCCGTGCGCTCCG
TTCCTACAGAGGACGCCAAAGACTTTGCAGAGAAGAATGGTCTTCTGTTCATGGAAACCTCAGCTCTGGA
GTCAGTAAATGTGGAAGCAGCGTTCAACACTGTGCTTACAGAAATCCACAAGAAGGTGAACAGCAAAGAA
GTGACCCGCGGCTCCATCAGTGCAGTCACGTTGTCTCAACCTAAAACTCCAGCAGAAACCCAGGAGGAGA
AGAAAACCTGCTGTAAAAACTTGTGAAAGAGTCACAACTTTATTATACAAAGTTGGCATTATAAAAAAGC
ATTGCTTATCAATTTGTTGCAACGAACAGGTCACTATCAGTCAAAATAAAATCATTATTTGGAGCTCCAT
GGTAGCGTTAACGCGGCCGCGATATCCCCTATAGTGAGTCGTATTACATGGTCATAGCTGTTTCCTGGCA
GCTCTGGCCCGTGTCTCAAAATCTCTGATGTTACATTGCACAAGATAAAAATATATCATCATGAACAATA
AAACTGTCTGCTTACATAAACAGTAATACAAGGGGTGTTATGAGCCATATTCAACGGGAAACGTCGAGGC
CGCGATTAAATTCCAACATGGATGCTGATTTATATGGGTATAAATGGGCTCGCGATAATGTCGGGCAATC
AGGTGCGACAATCTATCGCTTGTATGGGAAGCCCGATGCGCCAGAGTTGTTTCTGAAACATGGCAAAGGT
AGCGTTGCCAATGATGTTACAGATGAGATGGTCAGACTAAACTGGCTGACGGAATTTATGCCTCTTCCGA
CCATCAAGCATTTTATCCGTACTCCTGATGATGCATGGTTACTCACCACTGCGATCCCCGGAAAAACAGC
ATTCCAGGTATTAGAAGAATATCCTGATTCAGGTGAAAATATTGTTGATGCGCTGGCAGTGTTCCTGCGC
CGGTTGCATTCGATTCCTGTTTGTAATTGTCCTTTTAACAGCGATCGCGTATTTCGTCTCGCTCAGGCGC
AATCACGAATGAATAACGGTTTGGTTGATGCGAGTGATTTTGATGACGAGCGTAATGGCTGGCCTGTTGA
ACAAGTCTGGAAAGAAATGCATAAACTTTTGCCATTCTCACCGGATTCAGTCGTCACTCATGGTGATTTC
TCACTTGATAACCTTATTTTTGACGAGGGGAAATTAATAGGTTGTATTGATGTTGGACGAGTCGGAATCG
CAGACCGATACCAGGATCTTGCCATCCTATGGAACTGCCTCGGTGAGTTTTCTCCTTCATTACAGAAACG
GCTTTTTCAAAAATATGGTATTGATAATCCTGATATGAATAAATTGCAGTTTCATTTGATGCTCGATGAG
TTTTTCTAATCAGAATTGGTTAATTGGTTGTAACACTGGCAGAGCATTACGCTGACTTGACGGGACGGCG
CAAGCTCATGACCAAAATCCCTTAACGTGAGTTACGCGTCGTTCCACTGAGCGTCAGACCCCGTAGAAAA
GATCAAAGGATCTTCTTGAGATCCTTTTTTTCTGCGCGTAATCTGCTGCTTGCAAACAAAAAAACCACCG
CTACCAGCGGTGGTTTGTTTGCCGGATCAAGAGCTACCAACTCTTTTTCCGAAGGTAACTGGCTTCAGCA
GAGCGCAGATACCAAATACTGTTCTTCTAGTGTAGCCGTAGTTAGGCCACCACTTCAAGAACTCTGTAGC
ACCGCCTACATACCTCGCTCTGCTAATCCTGTTACCAGTGGCTGCTGCCAGTGGCGATAAGTCGTGTCTT
ACCGGGTTGGACTCAAGACGATAGTTACCGGATAAGGCGCAGCGGTCGGGCTGAACGGGGGGTTCGTGCA
CACAGCCCAGCTTGGAGCGAACGACCTACACCGAACTGAGATACCTACAGCGTGAGCTATGAGAAAGCGC
CACGCTTCCCGAAGGGAGAAAGGCGGACAGGTATCCGGTAAGCGGCAGGGTCGGAACAGGAGAGCGCACG
AGGGAGCTTCCAGGGGGAAACGCCTGGTATCTTTATAGTCCTGTCGGGTTTCGCCACCTCTGACTTGAGC
GTCGATTTTTGTGATGCTCGTCAGGGGGGCGGAGCCTATGGAAAAACGCCAGCAACGCGGCCTTTTTACG
GTTCCTGGCCTTTTGCTGGCCTTTTGCTCACATGTTCTTTCCTGCGTTATCCCCTGATTCTGTGGATAAC
CGTATTACCGCCTTTGAGTGAGCTGATACCGCTCGCCGCAGCCGAACGACCGAGCGCAGCGAGTCAGTGA
GCGAGGAAGCGGAAGAGCGCCCAATACGCAAACCGCCTCTCCCCGCGCGTTGGCCGATTCATTAATGCAG
CTGGCACGACAGGTTTCCCGACTGGAAAGCGGGCAGTGAGCGCAACGCAATTAATACGCGTACCGCTAGC
CAGGAAGAGTTTGTAGAAACGCAAAAAGGCCATCCGTCAGGATGGCCTTCTGCTTAGTTTGATGCCTGGC
AGTTTATGGCGGGCGTCCTGCCCGCCACCCTCCGGGCCGTTGCTTCACAACGTTCAAATCCGCTCCCGGC
GGATTTGTCCTACTCAGGAGAGCGTTCACCGACAAACAACAGATAAAACGAAAGGCCCAGTCTTCCGACT
GAGCCTTTCGTTTTATTTGATGCCTGGCAGTTCCCTACTCTCGCGTTAACGCTAGCATGGATGTTTTCCC
AGTCACGACGTTGTAAAACGACGGCCAGTCTTAAGCTCGGGCCCTGCAGCTCTAGAGCTCGAATTCTACA
GGTCACTAATACCATCTAAGTAGTTGGTTCATAGTGACTGCATATGTTGTGTTTTACAGTATTATGTAGT
CTGTTTTTTATGCAAAATCTAATTTAATATATTGATATTTATATCATTTTACGTTTCTC
Features (pLannotate 1.2.2; 11 found; start..end, strand, type, name):
     27..653     +  CDS            RAB25: RAB25_HUMAN - Also known as CATX8. Experimental evidence at protein level: Swiss-Prot protein existence level 1. Involved in the regulation of cell survival. Promotes invasive migration of cells in which it functions to localize and maintain integrin alpha-V/beta-1 at the tips of extending pseudopodia (PubMed:17925226). Involved in the regulation of epithelial morphogenesis through the control of CLDN4 expression and localization at tight junctions (By similarity). May selectively regulate the apical recycling pathway. Together with MYO5B regulates transcytosis (By similarity). From Homo sapie
    665..685     -  protein_bind   attB3: mutant version of attB; core recombination site for the Gateway® BP reaction BP Clonase™
    676..761     -  protein_bind   attL1 (fragment): mutant version of attL; recombination site for the Gateway® LR reaction LR Clonase™
    798..816     -  promoter       T7 promoter: promoter for bacteriophage T7 RNA polymerase
    950..1759    +  CDS            KanR: aminoglycoside phosphotransferase; aph(3')-Ia; confers resistance to kanamycin in bacteria or G418 (Geneticin®) in eukaryotes
   1906..2494    +  rep_origin     ori: high-copy-number ColE1/pMB1/pBR322/pUC origin of replication
   2677..2769    +  CDS            lacI (fragment): lac repressor; lacI; The lac repressor binds to the lac operator to inhibit transcription in E. coli. This inhibition can be relieved by adding lactose or isopropyl-β-D-thiogalactopyranoside (IPTG).
   2824..2851    -  terminator     rrnB T2 terminator: transcription terminator T2 from the E. coli rrnB gene
   2983..3026    +  terminator     rrnB T1 terminator: Escherichia coli rrnB; transcription terminator T1 from the E. coli rrnB gene
   3073..3109    -  CDS            lacZα (fragment): LacZα fragment of β-galactosidase; lacZ fragment
   3180..25      -  protein_bind   attR2 (across the origin): mutant version of attR; recombination site for the Gateway® LR reaction LR Clonase™
