[The description below was written by a language model from this plasmid's Addgene catalogue record and pLannotate feature annotations shown in this document.]
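Description:
p3E-rab25b is a 3' entry clone for multisite Gateway assembly, built by Gateway recombination of the zebrafish (Danio rerio) rab25b coding sequence into the pDONR P2R-P3 donor backbone. It is a small (about 3.3 kb) bacterial plasmid with no eukaryotic promoter or polyadenylation signal annotated, so it is not an expression vector in its own right. It is propagated in E. coli from a high-copy ColE1/pUC-type origin and selected with kanamycin through an aph(3')-Ia resistance gene. Other backbone elements are the rrnB T1 and T2 transcription terminators, which insulate the cloning region from read-through, a T7 promoter next to the insert, and short lacI and lacZα remnants with no evident functional role.

The insert is an open reading frame of roughly 630 bp. The automated annotation labels it by similarity to human RAB25, a small GTPase linked to apical recycling and transcytosis, but the catalogue entry identifies it as the zebrafish paralogue rab25b. It is flanked by an attR2 site on one side and, on the other, a site annotated as attB3 overlapping an attL fragment, consistent with the attL3 site expected of a 3' entry clone. In an LR reaction with compatible 5' and middle entry clones and a destination vector, these sites place rab25b in the third position. There it is fused downstream of the middle-element sequence, typically a fluorescent protein or other tag, under whatever promoter the 5' element supplies. The two sequence records, one from the depositor and one from repository sequencing, have the same length and feature set and differ only in their numbering start point. The plasmid comes from an in vivo cell biological screen in zebrafish that examined T-tubule formation.
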