Addgene plasmid #109683: p3E-rab25b
Purpose: Multisite gateway vector for 3' tagging with rab25b
Depositing lab: Rob Parton. Depositing organization: University of Queensland, Institute for Molecular Bioscience. Publication: In vivo cell biological screening identifies an endocytic capture mechanism for T-tubule formation. Hall TE, Martel N, Ariotti N, Xiong Z, Lo HP, Ferguson C, Rae J, Lim YW, Parton RG. Nat Commun. 2020 Jul 24;11(1):3711. doi: 10.1038/s41467-020-17486-w. PubMed 32709891.
Backbone
  Vector backbone: pDONR p2R-p3
  Vector type: Zebrafish plasmids
Growth in bacteria
  Bacterial resistance: Kanamycin, 50 μg/mL
  Growth temperature: 37°C
  Growth strain: DH5alpha
  Copy number: High Copy
Gene/Insert
  Gene/Insert name: rab25b
  Species: D. rerio (zebrafish)
  Entrez Gene: rab25b (a.k.a. zgc:112037)
  Cloning method: Gateway Cloning
Terms and licenses: Academic/Nonprofit Terms; Industry Terms: Not Available to Industry
How to cite: p3E-rab25b was a gift from Rob Parton (Addgene plasmid # 109683 ; http://n2t.net/addgene:109683 ; RRID:Addgene_109683)
